Addgene plasmid #179641: CMVTO-GFP-ECL-3TM-hcvs-KKMP
Purpose: HCVP-inducible membrane-bound GFP RELEASE construct
Depositing lab: Xiaojing Gao. Depositing organization: Stanford University. Publication: Protease-controlled secretion and display of intercellular signals. Vlahos AE, Kang J, Aldrete CA, Zhu R, Chong LS, Elowitz MB, Gao XJ. Nat Commun. 2022 Feb 17;13(1):912. doi: 10.1038/s41467-022-28623-y. PubMed 35177637.
Backbone
  Vector backbone: CMVTO-FlpIn
  Vector type: Mammalian Expression
Growth in bacteria
  Bacterial resistance: Ampicillin, 100 μg/mL
  Growth temperature: 37°C
  Growth strain: DH5alpha
  Copy number: High Copy
Gene/Insert
  Gene/Insert name: Membrane-bound GFP RELEASE
  Species: Synthetic
Terms and licenses: Academic/Nonprofit Terms; Industry Terms: Not Available to Industry
How to cite: CMVTO-GFP-ECL-3TM-hcvs-KKMP was a gift from Xiaojing Gao (Addgene plasmid # 179641 ; http://n2t.net/addgene:179641 ; RRID:Addgene_179641)
