[The description below was written by a language model from this plasmid's Addgene catalogue record and pLannotate feature annotations shown in this document.]
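Description:
CMVTO-GFP-ECL-3TM-hcvs-KKMP is a 6.5 kb mammalian expression plasmid built on a CMVTO-FlpIn backbone. It is maintained in E. coli through a high-copy ColE1/pUC-type origin and an ampicillin resistance gene. Expression of the payload is driven by the CMV immediate-early enhancer and promoter, followed by short tet operator matches. This is the "CMV-TO" arrangement, in which transcription is constitutive in ordinary cells and repressible, doxycycline- or tetracycline-inducible, in cells that express the Tet repressor. The transcript ends at a bGH polyadenylation signal. Downstream lies an FRT site placed directly in front of a hygromycin resistance coding sequence with an SV40 poly(A). No full promoter is annotated upstream of it. This layout is typical of Flp-In vectors, where Flp-mediated integration into a genomic FRT landing site supplies the promoter, so hygromycin selects for single-copy, site-specific integrants.

The synthetic insert encodes a membrane-bound GFP "RELEASE" construct. The feature table shows a short IL10 fragment at the start of the open reading frame, probably a secretion signal peptide. It is followed by EGFP, a fragment of the human β2-adrenergic receptor and a fragment of CD8A. These two fragments plausibly correspond to the "ECL-3TM" membrane-spanning portion in the name. The hcvs and KKMP elements are not annotated. From the name and stated purpose, they appear to be a hepatitis C virus protease cleavage site and a C-terminal dilysine-type ER retention motif. Under that reading, the protein would be held in the ER until HCV protease removes the retention signal, allowing GFP to traffic to and be displayed on the cell surface. The construct serves as a reporter for protease-controlled surface display of proteins.
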