Features (pLannotate 1.2.2; 25 found; start..end, strand, type, name):
    153..532     +  enhancer       CMV enhancer: human cytomegalovirus immediate early enhancer
    533..736     +  promoter       CMV promoter: human cytomegalovirus (CMV) immediate early promoter
    738..757     +  promoter       PLtetO-1 promoter (fragment): modified phage lambda PL promoter with tet operator sites (Lutz and Bujard, 1997)
    759..778     +  promoter       PLtetO-1 promoter (fragment): modified phage lambda PL promoter with tet operator sites (Lutz and Bujard, 1997)
    786..819     +  promoter       TRE3GV promoter (fragment): 3rd-generation Tet-responsive promoter that can be activated by binding of Tet-On® 3G, optimized for retroviral and lentiviral vectors
    909..965     +  CDS            IL10 (fragment): IL10_HUMAN - Experimental evidence at protein level: Swiss-Prot protein existence level 1. Major immune regulatory cytokine that acts on many cells of the immune system where it has profound anti-inflammatory functions, limiting excessive tissue disruption caused by inflammation. Mechanistically, IL10 binds to its heterotetrameric receptor comprising IL10RA and IL10RB leading to JAK1 and STAT2-mediated phosphorylation of STAT3 (PubMed:16982608). In turn, STAT3 translocates to the nucleus where it drives expression of anti-inflammatory mediators (PubMed:18025162). Targets antigen-presenting cel
    966..1682    +  CDS            EGFP: EGFP is a basic (constitutively fluorescent) green fluorescent protein published in 1996, derived from Aequorea victoria. It is reported to be a rapidly-maturing weak dimer with moderate acid sensitivity.
   1812..2114    +  CDS            ADRB2 (fragment): ADRB2_HUMAN - Also known as ADRB2R, B2AR. Experimental evidence at protein level: Swiss-Prot protein existence level 1. Beta-adrenergic receptors mediate the catecholamine-induced activation of adenylate cyclase through the action of G proteins. The beta-2-adrenergic receptor binds epinephrine with an approximately 30- fold greater affinity than it does norepinephrine. From Homo sapiens (Human).
   2115..2210    +  CDS            CD8A (fragment): CD8A_HUMAN - Also known as MAL. Experimental evidence at protein level: Swiss-Prot protein existence level 1. Integral membrane glycoprotein that plays an essential role in the immune response and serves multiple functions in responses against both external and internal offenses. In T-cells, functions primarily as a coreceptor for MHC class I molecule:peptide complex. The antigens presented by class I peptides are derived from cytosolic proteins while class II derived from extracellular proteins. Interacts simultaneously with the T-cell receptor (TCR) and the MHC class I proteins presented by
   2337..2561    +  polyA_signal   bGH poly(A) signal: bovine growth hormone polyadenylation signal
   2577..2600    +  polyA_signal   bGH poly(A) signal (fragment): bovine growth hormone polyadenylation signal
   2604..2625    +  promoter       SV40 promoter (fragment): SV40 enhancer and early promoter
   2646..2879    +  rep_origin     f1 ori (fragment) (sequence partly withheld): f1 bacteriophage origin of replication; arrow indicates direction of (+) strand synthesis
   2884..2931    +  protein_bind   FRT: FLP-mediated recombination occurs in the 8-bp core sequence TCTAGAAA (Turan and Bode, 2011). FLP recombinase from the Saccharomyces cerevisiae 2μ plasmid
   2939..3961    +  CDS            HygR: aminoglycoside phosphotransferase from E. coli; aph(4)-Ia; confers resistance to hygromycin
   3971..4096    +  CDS            ble (fragment): BLE_KLEPN - Experimental evidence at protein level: Swiss-Prot protein existence level 1. Binding protein with a strong affinity to the bleomycin family of antibiotics. Binds to CL990; an antimitotic-antibiotic compound. From Klebsiella pneumoniae.
   4091..4212    +  polyA_signal   SV40 poly(A) signal: SV40 polyadenylation signal
   4285..4301    -  protein_bind   lac operator: The lac repressor binds to the lac operator to inhibit transcription in E. coli. This inhibition can be relieved by adding lactose or isopropyl-β-D-thiogalactopyranoside (IPTG). lac repressor encoded by lacI
   4309..4339    -  promoter       lac promoter: promoter for the E. coli lac operon
   4354..4375    -  protein_bind   CAP binding site: CAP binding activates transcription in the presence of cAMP. E. coli catabolite activator protein
   4388..4480    -  CDS            lacI (fragment): lac repressor; lacI; The lac repressor binds to the lac operator to inhibit transcription in E. coli. This inhibition can be relieved by adding lactose or isopropyl-β-D-thiogalactopyranoside (IPTG).
   4663..5251    -  rep_origin     ori: high-copy-number ColE1/pMB1/pBR322/pUC origin of replication
   5422..6282    -  CDS            AmpR: β-lactamase; bla; confers resistance to ampicillin, carbenicillin, and related antibiotics
   6283..6387    -  promoter       AmpR promoter: bla
   6446..3       -  misc_feature   bom (fragment) (across the origin): basis of mobility region from pBR322
>Addgene plasmid #179641 | CMVTO-GFP-ECL-3TM-hcvs-KKMP | addgene full sequence | sequence record 357122 | Addgene NGS Result
TATCTGCTCCCTGCTTGTGTGTTGGAGGTCGCTGAGTAGTGCGCGAGCAAAATTTAAGCTACAACAAGGC
AAGGCTTGACCGACAATTGCATGAAGAATCTGCTTAGGGTTAGGCGTTTTGCGCTGCTTCGTACGGGCCA
GATATACGCGTTGACATTGATTATTGACTAGTTATTAATAGTAATCAATTACGGGGTCATTAGTTCATAG
CCCATATATGGAGTTCCGCGTTACATAACTTACGGTAAATGGCCCGCCTGGCTGACCGCCCAACGACCCC
CGCCCATTGACGTCAATAATGACGTATGTTCCCATAGTAACGCCAATAGGGACTTTCCATTGACGTCAAT
GGGTGGAGTATTTACGGTAAACTGCCCACTTGGCAGTACATCAAGTGTATCATATGCCAAGTACGCCCCC
TATTGACGTCAATGACGGTAAATGGCCCGCCTGGCATTATGCCCAGTACATGACCTTATGGGACTTTCCT
ACTTGGCAGTACATCTACGTATTAGTCATCGCTATTACCATGGTGATGCGGTTTTGGCAGTACATCAATG
GGCGTGGATAGCGGTTTGACTCACGGGGATTTCCAAGTCTCCACCCCATTGACGTCAATGGGAGTTTGTT
TTGGCACCAAAATCAACGGGACTTTCCAAAATGTCGTAACAACTCCGCCCCATTGACGCAAATGGGCGGT
AGGCGTGTACGGTGGGAGGTCTATATAAGCAGAGCTCTCCCTATCAGTGATAGAGATCTCCCTATCAGTG
ATAGAGATCGTCGACGAGCTCGTTTAGTGAACCGTCAGATCGCCTGGAGACGCCATCCACGCTGTTTTGA
CCTCCATAGAAGACACCGGGACCGATCCAGCCTCCGGACTCTAGCGTTTAAACTTAAGCTTCGCCACCAT
GCACAGCTCAGCACTGCTCTGTTGCCTGGTCCTCCTGACTGGGGTGAGGGCTAGCATGGTCTCAAAGGGC
GAGGAACTTTTTACGGGCGTTGTTCCGATCCTCGTCGAATTGGACGGGGACGTTAATGGGCATAAATTCT
CAGTTAGTGGTGAGGGTGAGGGGGACGCGACATATGGGAAACTTACGCTGAAGTTCATATGTACCACCGG
AAAATTGCCAGTGCCGTGGCCTACTCTCGTCACCACCCTGACATATGGTGTTCAGTGTTTTAGCCGGTAT
CCAGACCATATGAAACAGCACGATTTTTTTAAATCCGCTATGCCTGAAGGTTACGTACAGGAGCGAACGA
TATTTTTTAAAGACGACGGAAACTACAAAACTAGAGCCGAGGTAAAATTCGAGGGTGACACTCTCGTGAA
CCGGATCGAACTGAAGGGCATAGATTTTAAGGAGGATGGCAATATACTGGGCCACAAGCTCGAATACAAC
TATAATTCTCATAATGTCTATATCATGGCGGACAAACAGAAAAACGGCATCAAGGTAAACTTTAAAATCC
GACACAATATTGAGGACGGCTCTGTCCAGCTTGCGGACCATTACCAACAGAACACGCCGATAGGGGATGG
TCCAGTACTTCTCCCTGATAATCACTATTTGTCTACTCAGTCAGCTCTTAGCAAGGACCCAAACGAAAAA
CGGGATCACATGGTCCTTCTTGAGTTCGTCACTGCGGCTGGGATAACACTCGGGATGGACGAACTGTATA
AGGGCGCCGGGACAGGAGGGTCTGGGGGTGGCACTGGCGGATCTGGAGGAGACTACAAGGACGATGACGA
CAACGGCGGATCGGGGGGGTCTGGTGGTAGTGGCGGTTCGGGGGGAGGCACAGGTGGATCCGACGAGGTG
TGGGTGGTGGGCATGGGCATCGTCATGTCTCTCATCGTCCTGGCCATCGTGTTTGGCAATGTGCTGGTCA
TCACAGCCATTGCCAAGTTCGAGCGTCTGCAGACGGTCACCTCTACCGTGAGCGAGGAAGCTAGTGAGGA
TGTCGTCTGCTGCTCAATGTCCTACACATGGACAGGAGCCCTGAATTACTTCATCACTTCACTGGCCTGT
GCTGATCTGGTCATGGGCCTGGCAGTGGTGCCCTTTGGGGCCGCCCATATTCTTATGAAAATGTGGACTT
TTGGCAACTTCTGGGATATCTACATCTGGGCTCCCTTGGCCGGGACTTGTGGGGTCCTTCTCCTGTCACT
GGTTATCACCCTTTACTGCAACAAGTACAAAAGCAGACGCAGTTTTATTGATGAAAAGAAAATGCCTTAG
GGCCCGAACAAAAACTCATCTCAGAAGAGGATCTGAATAGCGCCGTCGACCATCATCATAATCATCATTG
AGTTTAAACCCGCTGATCAGCCTCGACTGTGCCTTCTAGTTGCCAGCCATCTGTTGTTTGCCCCTCCCCC
GTGCCTTCCTTGACCCTGGAAGGTGCCACTCCCACTGTCCTTTCCTAATAAAATGAGGAAATTGCATCGC
ATTGTCTGAGTAGGTGTCATTCTATTCTGGGGGGTGGGGTGGGGCAGGACAGCAAGGGGGAGGATTGGGA
AGACAATAGCAGGCATGCTGGGGATGCGGTGGGCTCTATGGAGATCTATCGATGTTCTGGGGATGCGGTG
GGCTCTATGGCTTCTGAGGCGGAAAGAACCAGCTGGGGCTCTAGGGGGTATCCCC
[124 nt withheld, positions 2646-2769]
C
[91 nt withheld, positions 2771-2861]
AGGGTGATGGTTCACGTACCTAGAAGTTCCTATTCCGAAGTTCCTATTCTCTAGAAAGTATAGGAACTTC
CTTGGCCAAAAAGCCTGAACTCACCGCGACGTCTGTCGAGAAGTTTCTGATCGAAAAGTTCGACAGCGTC
TCCGACCTGATGCAGCTCTCGGAGGGCGAAGAATCTCGTGCTTTCAGCTTCGATGTAGGAGGGCGTGGAT
ATGTCCTGCGGGTAAATAGCTGCGCCGATGGTTTCTACAAAGATCGTTATGTTTATCGGCACTTTGCATC
GGCCGCGCTCCCGATTCCGGAAGTGCTTGACATTGGGGAATTCAGCGAGAGCCTGACCTATTGCATCTCC
CGCCGTGCACAGGGTGTCACGTTGCAAGACCTGCCTGAAACCGAACTGCCCGCTGTTCTGCAGCCGGTCG
CGGAGGCCATGGATGCGATCGCTGCGGCCGATCTTAGCCAGACGAGCGGGTTCGGCCCATTCGGACCGCA
AGGAATCGGTCAATACACTACATGGCGTGATTTCATATGCGCGATTGCTGATCCCCATGTGTATCACTGG
CAAACTGTGATGGACGACACCGTCAGTGCGTCCGTCGCGCAGGCTCTCGATGAGCTGATGCTTTGGGCCG
AGGACTGCCCCGAAGTCCGGCACCTCGTGCACGCGGATTTCGGCTCCAACAATGTCCTGACGGACAATGG
CCGCATAACAGCGGTCATTGACTGGAGCGAGGCGATGTTCGGGGATTCCCAATACGAGGTCGCCAACATC
TTCTTCTGGAGGCCGTGGTTGGCTTGTATGGAGCAGCAGACGCGCTACTTCGAGCGGAGGCATCCGGAGC
TTGCAGGATCGCCGCGGCTCCGGGCGTATATGCTCCGCATTGGTCTTGACCAACTCTATCAGAGCTTGGT
TGACGGCAATTTCGATGATGCAGCTTGGGCGCAGGGTCGATGCGACGCAATCGTCCGATCCGGAGCCGGG
ACTGTCGGGCGTACACAAATCGCCCGCAGAAGCGCGGCCGTCTGGACCGATGGCTGTGTAGAAGTACTCG
CCGATAGTGGAAACCGACGCCCCAGCACTCGTCCGAGGGCAAAGGAATAGCACGTACTACGAGATTTCGA
TTCCACCGCCGCCTTCTATGAAAGGTTGGGCTTCGGAATCGTTTTCCGGGACGCCGGCTGGATGATCCTC
CAGCGCGGGGATCTCATGCTGGAGTTCTTCGCCCACCCCAACTTGTTTATTGCAGCTTATAATGGTTACA
AATAAAGCAATAGCATCACAAATTTCACAAATAAAGCATTTTTTTCACTGCATTCTAGTTGTGGTTTGTC
CAAACTCATCAATGTATCTTATCATGTCTGTATACCGTCGACCTCTAGCTAGAGCTTGGCGTAATCATGG
TCATAGCTGTTTCCTGTGTGAAATTGTTATCCGCTCACAATTCCACACAACATACGAGCCGGAAGCATAA
AGTGTAAAGCCTGGGGTGCCTAATGAGTGAGCTAACTCACATTAATTGCGTTGCGCTCACTGCCCGCTTT
CCAGTCGGGAAACCTGTCGTGCCAGCTGCATTAATGAATCGGCCAACGCGCGGGGAGAGGCGGTTTGCGT
ATTGGGCGCTCTTCCGCTTCCTCGCTCACTGACTCGCTGCGCTCGGTCGTTCGGCTGCGGCGAGCGGTAT
CAGCTCACTCAAAGGCGGTAATACGGTTATCCACAGAATCAGGGGATAACGCAGGAAAGAACATGTGAGC
AAAAGGCCAGCAAAAGGCCAGGAACCGTAAAAAGGCCGCGTTGCTGGCGTTTTTCCATAGGCTCCGCCCC
CCTGACGAGCATCACAAAAATCGACGCTCAAGTCAGAGGTGGCGAAACCCGACAGGACTATAAAGATACC
AGGCGTTTCCCCCTGGAAGCTCCCTCGTGCGCTCTCCTGTTCCGACCCTGCCGCTTACCGGATACCTGTC
CGCCTTTCTCCCTTCGGGAAGCGTGGCGCTTTCTCATAGCTCACGCTGTAGGTATCTCAGTTCGGTGTAG
GTCGTTCGCTCCAAGCTGGGCTGTGTGCACGAACCCCCCGTTCAGCCCGACCGCTGCGCCTTATCCGGTA
ACTATCGTCTTGAGTCCAACCCGGTAAGACACGACTTATCGCCACTGGCAGCAGCCACTGGTAACAGGAT
TAGCAGAGCGAGGTATGTAGGCGGTGCTACAGAGTTCTTGAAGTGGTGGCCTAACTACGGCTACACTAGA
AGAACAGTATTTGGTATCTGCGCTCTGCTGAAGCCAGTTACCTTCGGAAAAAGAGTTGGTAGCTCTTGAT
CCGGCAAACAAACCACCGCTGGTAGCGGTGGTTTTTTTGTTTGCAAGCAGCAGATTACGCGCAGAAAAAA
AGGATCTCAAGAAGATCCTTTGATCTTTTCTACGGGGTCTGACGCTCAGTGGAACGAAAACTCACGTTAA
GGGATTTTGGTCATGAGATTATCAAAAAGGATCTTCACCTAGATCCTTTTAAATTAAAAATGAAGTTTTA
AATCAATCTAAAGTATATATGAGTAAACTTGGTCTGACAGTTACCAATGCTTAATCAGTGAGGCACCTAT
CTCAGCGATCTGTCTATTTCGTTCATCCATAGTTGCCTGACTCCCCGTCGTGTAGATAACTACGATACGG
GAGGGCTTACCATCTGGCCCCAGTGCTGCAATGATACCGCGAGACCCACGCTCACCGGCTCCAGATTTAT
CAGCAATAAACCAGCCAGCCGGAAGGGCCGAGCGCAGAAGTGGTCCTGCAACTTTATCCGCCTCCATCCA
GTCTATTAATTGTTGCCGGGAAGCTAGAGTAAGTAGTTCGCCAGTTAATAGTTTGCGCAACGTTGTTGCC
ATTGCTACAGGCATCGTGGTGTCACGCTCGTCGTTTGGTATGGCTTCATTCAGCTCCGGTTCCCAACGAT
CAAGGCGAGTTACATGATCCCCCATGTTGTGCAAAAAAGCGGTTAGCTCCTTCGGTCCTCCGATCGTTGT
CAGAAGTAAGTTGGCCGCAGTGTTATCACTCATGGTTATGGCAGCACTGCATAATTCTCTTACTGTCATG
CCATCCGTAAGATGCTTTTCTGTGACTGGTGAGTACTCAACCAAGTCATTCTGAGAATAGTGTATGCGGC
GACCGAGTTGCTCTTGCCCGGCGTCAATACGGGATAATACCGCGCCACATAGCAGAACTTTAAAAGTGCT
CATCATTGGAAAACGTTCTTCGGGGCGAAAACTCTCAAGGATCTTACCGCTGTTGAGATCCAGTTCGATG
TAACCCACTCGTGCACCCAACTGATCTTCAGCATCTTTTACTTTCACCAGCGTTTCTGGGTGAGCAAAAA
CAGGAAGGCAAAATGCCGCAAAAAAGGGAATAAGGGCGACACGGAAATGTTGAATACTCATACTCTTCCT
TTTTCAATATTATTGAAGCATTTATCAGGGTTATTGTCTCATGAGCGGATACATATTTGAATGTATTTAG
AAAAATAAACAAATAGGGGTTCCGCGCACATTTCCCCGAAAAGTGCCACCTGACGTCGACGGATCGGGAG
ATCTCCCGATCCCCTATGGTGCACTCTCAGTACAATCTGCTCTGATGCCGCATAGTTAAGCCAG
